>Addgene plasmid #246349 | LentiX_PGK-VP16-ZF37-2A-TagBFP-WPRE_pKG3958 | addgene full sequence | sequence record 491515 | Addgene NGS Result
TTGAGATCCTTTTTTTCTGCGCGTAATCTGCTGCTTGCAAACAAAAAAACCACCGCTACCAGCGGTGGTT
TGTTTGCCGGATCAAGAGCTACCAACTCTTTTTCCGAAGGTAACTGGCTTCAGCAGAGCGCAGATACCAA
ATACTGTTCTTCTAGTGTAGCCGTAGTTAGGCCACCACTTCAAGAACTCTGTAGCACCGCCTACATACCT
CGCTCTGCTAATCCTGTTACCAGTGGCTGCTGCCAGTGGCGATAAGTCGTGTCTTACCGGGTTGGACTCA
AGACGATAGTTACCGGATAAGGCGCAGCGGTCGGGCTGAACGGGGGGTTCGTGCACACAGCCCAGCTTGG
AGCGAACGACCTACACCGAACTGAGATACCTACAGCGTGAGCTATGAGAAAGCGCCACGCTTCCCGAAGG
GAGAAAGGCGGACAGGTATCCGGTAAGCGGCAGGGTCGGAACAGGAGAGCGCACGAGGGAGCTTCCAGGG
GGAAACGCCTGGTATCTTTATAGTCCTGTCGGGTTTCGCCACCTCTGACTTGAGCGTCGATTTTTGTGAT
GCTCGTCAGGGGGGCGGAGCCTATGGAAAAACGCCAGCAACGCGGCCTTTTTACGGTTCCTGGCCTTTTG
CTGGCCTTTTGCTCACATGTTCTTTCCTGCGTTATCCCCTGATTCTGTGGATAACCGTATTACCGCCTTT
GAGTGAGCTGATACCGCTCGCCGCAGCCGAACGACCGAGCGCAGCGAGTCAGTGAGCGAGGAAGCGGAAG
AGCGCCCAATACGCAAACCGCCTCTCCCCGCGCGTTGGCCGATTCATTAATGCAGCTGGCACGACAGGTT
TCCCGACTGGAAAGCGGGCAGTGAGCGCAACGCAATTAATGTGAGTTAGCTCACTCATTAGGCACCCCAG
GCTTTACACTTTATGCTTCCGGCTCGTATGTTGTGTGGAATTGTGAGCGGATAACAATTTCACACAGGAA
ACAGCTATGACCATGATTACGCCAAGCGCGCAATTAACCCTCACTAAAGGGAACAAAAGCTGGAGCTGCA
AGCTTAATGTAGTCTTATGCAATACTCTTGTAGTCTTGCAACATGGTAACGATGAGTTAGCAACATGCCT
TACAAGGAGAGAAAAAGCACCGTGCATGCCGATTGGTGGAAGTAAGGTGGTACGATCGTGCCTTATTAGG
AAGGCAACAGACGGGTCTGACATGGATTGGACGAACCACTGAATTGCCGCATTGCAGAGATATTGTATTT
AAGTGCCTAGCTCGATACATAAACGGGTCTCTCTGGTTAGACCAGATCTGAGCCTGGGAGCTCTCTGGCT
AACTAGGGAACCCACTGCTTAAGCCTCAATAAAGCTTGCCTTGAGTGCTTCAAGTAGTGTGTGCCCGTCT
GTTGTGTGACTCTGGTAACTAGAGATCCCTCAGACCCTTTTAGTCAGTGTGGAAAATCTCTAGCAGTGGC
GCCCGAACAGGGACTTGAAAGCGAAAGGGAAACCAGAGGAGCTCTCTCGACGCAGGACTCGGCTTGCTGA
AGCGCGCACGGCAAGAGGCGAGGGGCGGCGACTGGTGAGTACGCCAAAAATTTTGACTAGCGGAGGCTAG
AAGGAGAGAGATGGGTGCGAGAGCGTCAGTATTAAGCGGGGGAGAATTAGATCGCGATGGGAAAAAATTC
GGTTAAGGCCAGGGGGAAAGAAAAAATATAAATTAAAACATATAGTATGGGCAAGCAGGGAGCTAGAACG
ATTCGCAGTTAATCCTGGCCTGTTAGAAACATCAGAAGGCTGTAGACAAATACTGGGACAGCTACAACCA
TCCCTTCAGACAGGATCAGAAGAACTTAGATCATTATATAATACAGTAGCAACCCTCTATTGTGTGCATC
AAAGGATAGAGATAAAAGACACCAAGGAAGCTTTAGACAAGATAGAGGAAGAGCAAAACAAAAGTAAGAC
CACCGCACAGCAAGCGGCCGCTGATCTTCAGACCTGGAGGAGGAGATATGAGGGACAATTGGAGAAGTGA
ATTATATAAATATAAAGTAGTAAAAATTGAACCATTAGGAGTAGCACCCACCAAGGCAAAGAGAAGAGTG
GTGCAGAGAGAAAAAAGAGCAGTGGGAATAGGAGCTTTGTTCCTTGGGTTCTTGGGAGCAGCAGGAAGCA
CTATGGGCGCAGCGTCAATGACGCTGACGGTACAGGCCAGACAATTATTGTCTGGTATAGTGCAGCAGCA
GAACAATTTGCTGAGGGCTATTGAGGCGCAACAGCATCTGTTGCAACTCACAGTCTGGGGCATCAAGCAG
CTCCAGGCAAGAATCCTGGCTGTGGAAAGATACCTAAAGGATCAACAGCTCCTGGGGATTTGGGGTTGCT
CTGGAAAACTCATTTGCACCACTGCTGTGCCTTGGAATGCTAGTTGGAGTAATAAATCTCTGGAACAGAT
TTGGAATCACACGACCTGGATGGAGTGGGACAGAGAAATTAACAATTACACAAGCTTAATACACTCCTTA
ATTGAAGAATCGCAAAACCAGCAAGAAAAGAATGAACAAGAATTATTGGAATTAGATAAATGGGCAAGTT
TGTGGAATTGGTTTAACATAACAAATTGGCTGTGGTATATAAAATTATTCATAATGATAGTAGGAGGCTT
GGTAGGTTTAAGAATAGTTTTTGCTGTACTTTCTATAGTGAATAGAGTTAGGCAGGGATATTCACCATTA
TCGTTTCAGACCCACCTCCCAACCCCGAGGGGACCCGACAGGCCCGAAGGAATAGAAGAAGAAGGTGGAG
AGAGAGACAGAGACAGATCCATTCGATTAGTGAACGGATCTCGACGGTATCGGTTAACTTTTAAAAGAAA
AGGGGGGATTGGGGGGTACAGTGCAGGGGAAAGAATAGTAGACATAATAGCAACAGACATACAAACTAAA
GAATTACAAAAACAAATTACAAAATTCAAAATTTTATCGTCCAGTGTGGTGGCTACTTACTATAAGGATC
CGGGGTTGGGGTTGCGCCTTTTCCAAGGCAGCCCTGGGTTTGCGCAGGGACGCGGCTGCTCTGGGCGTGG
TTCCGGGAAACGCAGCGGCGCCGACCCTGGATCTCGCACATTCTTCACGTCCGTTCGCAGCGTCACCCGG
ATCTTCGCCGCTACCCTTGTGGGCCCCCCGGCGACGCTTCCTGCTCCGCCCCTAAGTCGGGAAGGTTCCT
TGCGGTTCGCGGCGTGCCGGACGTGACAAACGGAAGCCGCACGTCTCACTAGTACCCTCGCAGACGGACA
GCGCCAGGGAGCAATGGCAGCGCGCCGACCGCGATGGGCTGTGGCCAATAGCGGCTGCTCAGCAGGGCGC
GCCGAGAGCAGCGGCCGGGAAGGGGCGGTGCGGGAGGCGGGGTGTGGGGCGGTAGTGTGGGCCCTGTTCC
TGCCCGCGCGGTGTTCCGCATTCTGCAAGCCTCCGGAGCGCACGTCGGCAGTCGGCTCCCTCGTTGACCG
AATCACCGACCTCTCTCCCCAGAAATGGAGCCACCGCCACCATGGATTATAAGGATCACGATGGCGACTA
CAAGGACCACGATATTGACTACAAAGACGATGACGATAAAATGGCTCCTAAGAAAAAGCGCAAAGTCGGT
ATCCATGGCGTTCCCGTCGACGGTGGACTGCAGGCCCCACCAACCGATGTTTCTTTAGGTGATGAGTTAC
ATTTGGACGGTGAGGACGTAGCTATGGCACATGCAGATGCCTTAGACGATTTTGACTTGGATATGTTAGG
AGATGGAGATTCACCAGGACCTGGTTTCACACCACACGATTCAGCTCCATACGGTGCTTTGGACATGGCC
GATTTCGAATTTGAACAGATGTTTACTGATGCCTTGGGTATAGACGAATACGGTGGTGGAGCTAGACCCG
GGGAGCGCCCCTTCCAGTGTCGCATTTGCATGCGGAACTTTTCGAGAAATTTCATTTTGCAAAGACATAC
CCGTACTCATACCGGTGAAAAACCGTTTCAGTGTCGGATCTGTATGCGAAATTTCTCCGATAGAGCTAAT
TTGAGGAGGCATCTGCGTACGCACACCGGCGAGAAGCCATTCCAATGCCGAATATGCATGCGCAACTTCA
GTAGACATGATCAATTGACTAGACACCTAAAAACCCACCTGAGAGGATCTGGAAGCGGAGCTACTAACTT
CAGCCTGCTGAAGCAGGCTGGAGACGTGGAGGAGAACCCTGGACCTGCACCAGGAAGTATGAGCGAGCTG
ATTAAGGAGAACATGCACATGAAGCTGTACATGGAGGGCACCGTGGACAACCATCACTTCAAGTGCACAT
CCGAGGGCGAAGGCAAGCCCTACGAGGGCACCCAGACCATGAGAATCAAGGTGGTCGAGGGCGGCCCTCT
CCCCTTCGCCTTCGACATCCTGGCTACTAGCTTCCTCTACGGCAGCAAGACCTTCATCAACCACACCCAG
GGCATCCCCGACTTCTTCAAGCAGTCCTTCCCTGAGGGCTTCACATGGGAGAGAGTCACCACATACGAAG
ACGGGGGCGTGCTGACCGCTACCCAGGACACCAGCCTCCAGGACGGCTGCCTCATCTACAACGTCAAGAT
CAGAGGGGTGAACTTCACATCCAACGGCCCTGTGATGCAGAAGAAAACACTCGGCTGGGAGGCCTTCACC
GAGACGCTGTACCCCGCTGACGGCGGCCTGGAAGGCAGAAACGACATGGCCCTGAAGCTCGTGGGCGGGA
GCCATCTGATCGCAAACATCAAGACCACATATAGATCCAAGAAACCCGCTAAGAACCTCAAGATGCCTGG
CGTCTACTATGTGGACTACAGACTGGAAAGAATCAAGGAGGCCAACAACGAAACGTACGTCGAGCAGCAC
GAGGTGGCAGTGGCCAGATACTGCGACCTCCCTAGCAAACTGGGGCACAAGCTTAATTAACAACGCCGAT
AATCAACCTCTGGATTACAAAATTTGTGAAAGATTGACTGGTATTCTTAACTATGTTGCTCCTTTTACGC
TATGTGGATACGCTGCTTTAATGCCTTTGTATCATGCTATTGCTTCCCGTATGGCTTTCATTTTCTCCTC
CTTGTATAAATCCTGGTTGCTGTCTCTTTATGAGGAGTTGTGGCCCGTTGTCAGGCAACGTGGCGTGGTG
TGCACTGTGTTTGCTGACGCAACCCCCACTGGTTGGGGCATTGCCACCACCTGTCAGCTCCTTTCCGGGA
CTTTCGCTTTCCCCCTCCCTATTGCCACGGCGGAACTCATCGCCGCCTGCCTTGCCCGCTGCTGGACAGG
GGCTCGGCTGTTGGGCACTGACAATTCCGTGGTGTTGTCGGGGAAATCATCGTCCTTTCCTTGGCTGCTC
GCCTGTGTTGCCACCTGGATTCTGCGCGGGACGTCCTTCTGCTACGTCCCTTCGGCCCTCAATCCAGCGG
ACCTTCCTTCCCGCGGCCTGCTGCCGGCTCTGCGGCCTCTTCCGCGTCTTCGCCTTCGCCCTCAGACGAG
TCGGATCTCCCTTTGGGCCGCCTCCCCGCCGCTCGCTGATATAGGGCCCGGTACCTTTAAGACCAATGAC
TTACAAGGCAGCTGTAGATCTTAGCCACTTTTTAAAAGAAAAGGGGGGACTGGAAGGGCTAGCTCACTCC
CAACGAAGACAAGATCTGCTTTTTGCTTGTACTGGGTCTCTCTGGTTAGACCAGATCTGAGCCTGGGAGC
TCTCTGGCTAACTAGGGAACCCACTGCTTAAGCCTCAATAAAGCTTGCCTTGAGTGCTTCAAGTAGTGTG
TGCCCGTCTGTTGTGTGACTCTGGTAACTAGAGATCCCTCAGACCCTTTTAGTCAGTGTGGAAAATCTCT
AGCAGTAGTAGTTCATGTCATCTTATTATTCAGTATTTATAACTTGCAAAGAAATGAATATCAGAGAGTG
AGAGGAACTTGTTTATTGCAGCTTATAATGGTTACAAATAAAGCAATAGCATCACAAATTTCACAAATAA
AGCATTTTTTTCACTGCATTCTAGTTGTGGTTTGTCCAAACTCATCAATGTATCTTATCATGTCTGGCTC
TAGCTATCCCGCCCCTAACTCCGCCCATCCCGCCCCTAACTCCGCCCAGTTCCGCCCATTCTCCGCCCCA
TGGCTGACTAATTTTTTTTATTTATGCAGAGGCCGAGGCCGCCTCGGCCTCTGAGCTATTCCAGAAGTAG
TGAGGAGGCTTTTTTGGAGGCCTAGGGACGTACCCAATTCGCCCTATAGTGAGTCGTATTACGCGCGCTC
ACTGGCCGTCGTTTTACAACGTCGTGACTGGGAAAACCCTGGCGTTACCCAACTTAATCGCCTTGCAGCA
CATCCCCCTTTCGCCAGCTGGCGTAATAGCGAAGAGGCCCGCACCGATCGCCCTTCCCAACAGTTGCGCA
GCCTGAATGGCGAATGGG
[124 nt withheld, positions 6459-6582]
C
[91 nt withheld, positions 6584-6674]
A
[49 nt withheld, positions 6676-6724]
CCTTTGACGTTGGAGTCCACGTTCTTT
[37 nt withheld, positions 6752-6788]
ACCCTATCTCGGTCTATTCTTTTGATTTATAAGGGATTTTGCCGATTTCGGCCTATTGGTTAAAAAATGA
GCTGATTTAACAAAAATTTAACGCGAATTTTAACAAAATATTAACGCTTACAATTTAGGTGGCACTTTTC
GGGGAAATGTGCGCGGAACCCCTATTTGTTTATTTTTCTAAATACATTCAAATATGTATCCGCTCATGAG
ACAATAACCCTGATAAATGCTTCAATAATATTGAAAAAGGAAGAGTATGAGTATTCAACATTTCCGTGTC
GCCCTTATTCCCTTTTTTGCGGCATTTTGCCTTCCTGTTTTTGCTCACCCAGAAACGCTGGTGAAAGTAA
AAGATGCTGAAGATCAGTTGGGTGCACGAGTGGGTTACATCGAACTGGATCTCAACAGCGGTAAGATCCT
TGAGAGTTTTCGCCCCGAAGAACGTTTTCCAATGATGAGCACTTTTAAAGTTCTGCTATGTGGCGCGGTA
TTATCCCGTATTGACGCCGGGCAAGAGCAACTCGGTCGCCGCATACACTATTCTCAGAATGACTTGGTTG
AGTACTCACCAGTCACAGAAAAGCATCTTACGGATGGCATGACAGTAAGAGAATTATGCAGTGCTGCCAT
AACCATGAGTGATAACACTGCGGCCAACTTACTTCTGACAACGATCGGAGGACCGAAGGAGCTAACCGCT
TTTTTGCACAACATGGGGGATCATGTAACTCGCCTTGATCGTTGGGAACCGGAGCTGAATGAAGCCATAC
CAAACGACGAGCGTGACACCACGATGCCTGTAGCAATGGCAACAACGTTGCGCAAACTATTAACTGGCGA
ACTACTTACTCTAGCTTCCCGGCAACAATTAATAGACTGGATGGAGGCGGATAAAGTTGCAGGACCACTT
CTGCGCTCGGCCCTTCCGGCTGGCTGGTTTATTGCTGATAAATCTGGAGCCGGTGAGCGTGGGTCTCGCG
GTATCATTGCAGCACTGGGGCCAGATGGTAAGCCCTCCCGTATCGTAGTTATCTACACGACGGGGAGTCA
GGCAACTATGGATGAACGAAATAGACAGATCGCTGAGATAGGTGCCTCACTGATTAAGCATTGGTAACTG
TCAGACCAAGTTTACTCATATATACTTTAGATTGATTTAAAACTTCATTTTTAATTTAAAAGGATCTAGG
TGAAGATCCTTTTTGATAATCTCATGACCAAAATCCCTTAACGTGAGTTTTCGTTCCACTGAGCGTCAGA
CCCCGTAGAAAAGATCAAAGGATCTTC
Features (pLannotate 1.2.2; 27 found; start..end, strand, type, name):
      1..589     +  rep_origin     ori: high-copy-number ColE1/pMB1/pBR322/pUC origin of replication
    772..864     +  CDS            lacI (fragment): lac repressor; lacI; The lac repressor binds to the lac operator to inhibit transcription in E. coli. This inhibition can be relieved by adding lactose or isopropyl-β-D-thiogalactopyranoside (IPTG).
    877..898     +  protein_bind   CAP binding site: CAP binding activates transcription in the presence of cAMP. E. coli catabolite activator protein
    913..943     +  promoter       lac promoter: promoter for the E. coli lac operon
    951..967     +  protein_bind   lac operator: The lac repressor binds to the lac operator to inhibit transcription in E. coli. This inhibition can be relieved by adding lactose or isopropyl-β-D-thiogalactopyranoside (IPTG). lac repressor encoded by lacI
   1012..1030    +  promoter       T3 promoter: promoter for bacteriophage T3 RNA polymerase
   1058..1284    +  promoter       RSV promoter: Rous sarcoma virus enhancer/promoter
   1285..1465    +  LTR            5' LTR (truncated): truncated 5' long terminal repeat (LTR) from HIV-1
   1512..1637    +  misc_feature   HIV-1 Ψ: packaging signal of human immunodeficiency virus type 1
   1621..1984    +  CDS            HIV-1 gag (fragment): gag protein from human immunodeficiency virus 1; gag
   2130..2363    +  misc_feature   RRE: The Rev response element (RRE) of HIV-1 allows for Rev-dependent mRNA export from the nucleus to the cytoplasm.
   2740..2840    +  CDS            Rev (fragment): human immunodeficiency virus 1 (HIV-1) Rev protein; rev; enhances nuclear export of unspliced and incompletely spliced viral mRNAs
   2859..2975    +  misc_feature   cPPT/CTS: central polypurine tract and central termination sequence of HIV-1
   3012..3522    +  promoter       hPGK promoter: human phosphoglycerate kinase 1 promoter
   3587..3610    +  CDS            3xFLAG (fragment): three tandem FLAG® epitope tags
   3674..3907    +  CDS            VP16_HHV11 (fragment): Experimental evidence at protein level: Swiss-Prot protein existence level 1. May play a role in the aggregation of tegument proteins around nucleocapsids during virus morphogenesis. From Human herpesvirus 1 (strain 17) (HHV-1) (Human herpes simplex virus 1).
   4259..4957    +  CDS            TagBFP: TagBFP is a basic (constitutively fluorescent) blue fluorescent protein published in 2008, derived from Entacmaea quadricolor. It is reported to be a very rapidly-maturing monomer with very low acid sensitivity.
   4971..5559    +  misc_feature   WPRE: woodchuck hepatitis virus posttranscriptional regulatory element
   5581..5718    +  CDS            nef (fragment): NEF_HV1LA - Experimental evidence at protein level: Swiss-Prot protein existence level 1. Extracellular Nef protein targets CD4(+) T-lymphocytes for apoptosis by interacting with CXCR4 surface receptors. From Human immunodeficiency virus type 1 group M subtype B (isolate Lai) (HIV-1).
   5704..5884    +  LTR            5' LTR (truncated): truncated 5' long terminal repeat (LTR) from HIV-1
   5956..6077    +  polyA_signal   SV40 poly(A) signal: SV40 polyadenylation signal
   6117..6252    +  rep_origin     SV40 ori: SV40 origin of replication
   6273..6291    -  promoter       T7 promoter: promoter for bacteriophage T7 RNA polymerase
   6299..6454    +  CDS            lacZα (fragment): LacZα fragment of β-galactosidase; lacZ fragment
   6459..6887    +  rep_origin     f1 ori (sequence partly withheld): f1 bacteriophage origin of replication; arrow indicates direction of (+) strand synthesis
   6940..7044    +  promoter       AmpR promoter: bla
   7045..7905    +  CDS            AmpR: β-lactamase; bla; confers resistance to ampicillin, carbenicillin, and related antibiotics
