[The description below was written by a language model from this plasmid's Addgene catalogue record and pLannotate feature annotations shown in this document.]
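Description:
LentiX_PGK-VP16-ZF37-2A-TagBFP-WPRE_pKG3958 is an 8,075 nt lentiviral transfer plasmid built on the pLentiX1 backbone by Golden Gate assembly, designed to deliver a synthetic zinc-finger transcriptional activator (ZFa) into mammalian cells. In bacteria it replicates from a high-copy ColE1/pUC-type origin and is selected with ampicillin through the β-lactamase gene. An f1 origin, lac promoter/operator remnants, a lacZα fragment and T3/T7 promoters are leftover cloning-vector elements. The viral portion has a third-generation layout. An RSV enhancer/promoter replaces the native U3 to drive genomic RNA from a truncated 5' LTR, followed by the HIV-1 Ψ packaging signal with a gag fragment, the Rev response element for Rev-dependent nuclear export, and the cPPT/CTS. A second truncated LTR lies downstream of the cargo, followed by an SV40 polyadenylation signal and SV40 origin.

The payload is a single open reading frame expressed from the constitutive human PGK promoter. It fuses the herpes simplex virus VP16 activation domain to the synthetic zinc-finger DNA-binding domain ZF37, followed by a 2A peptide and TagBFP, so that activator and blue fluorescent reporter are produced as separate proteins from one transcript. The annotation also detects a short FLAG-type epitope fragment upstream of VP16. ZF37 and the 2A sequence are not individually annotated, but the gap between VP16 and TagBFP is consistent with their position. A WPRE after TagBFP enhances transcript stability and expression. The construct carries no mammalian drug-selection marker, so transduced cells are identified by blue fluorescence. It serves to supply a ZF37-based activator for cognate synthetic promoters in work on programmable control of transgene expression.
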