Addgene plasmid #246349: LentiX_PGK-VP16-ZF37-2A-TagBFP-WPRE_pKG3958
Purpose: ZFa Lentivirus expressing VP16-ZF37-2A-TagBFP from the hPGK promoter
Depositing lab: Kate Galloway. Depositing organization: Massachusetts Institute of Technology. Publication: Programmable promoter editing for precise control of transgene expression. Kabaria SR, Bae Y, Ehmann ME, Lende-Dorn BA, Beitz AM, Peterman EL, Love KS, Ploessl DS, Galloway KE. Nat Biotechnol. 2025 Oct 13. doi: 10.1038/s41587-025-02854-y. PubMed 41083901.
Backbone
  Vector backbone: pLentiX1
  Backbone manufacturer: Addgene #17297
  Vector type: Lentiviral, Synthetic Biology
Growth in bacteria
  Bacterial resistance: Ampicillin, 100 μg/mL
  Growth temperature: 30°C
  Growth strain: NEB Stable
  Copy number: High Copy
Gene/Insert
  Gene/Insert name: VP16-ZF37-2A-TagBFP
  Species: Synthetic
  Mutation: none
  Cloning method: Golden Gate
Resource information
  A portion of this plasmid was derived from a plasmid made by: Addgene #138759
Terms and licenses: Academic/Nonprofit Terms; Industry Terms: Not Available to Industry
Depositor comments: Please visit https://doi.org/10.1101/2024.06.19.599813 for bioRxiv preprint.
How to cite: LentiX_PGK-VP16-ZF37-2A-TagBFP-WPRE_pKG3958 was a gift from Kate Galloway (Addgene plasmid # 246349 ; http://n2t.net/addgene:246349 ; RRID:Addgene_246349)
